Addgene plasmid #91231: pACYCDuet_F31YL54IDHFR_WTTS
Purpose: bacterial co-expression of folA (DHFR) and thyA(TS) with a barcode within the noncoding region between the genes
Depositing lab: Kimberly Reynolds. Depositing organization: University of Texas Southwestern Medical Center. Publication: A Two-Enzyme Adaptive Unit within Bacterial Folate Metabolism. Schober AF, Mathis AD, Ingle C, Park JO, Chen L, Rabinowitz JD, Junier I, Rivoire O, Reynolds KA. Cell Rep. 2019 Jun 11;27(11):3359-3370.e7. doi: 10.1016/j.celrep.2019.05.030. PubMed 31189117.
Backbone
  Vector backbone: pACYCDuet-1
  Backbone manufacturer: Novagen
  Vector type: Bacterial Expression
Growth in bacteria
  Bacterial resistance: Chloramphenicol, 25 μg/mL
  Growth temperature: 37°C
  Growth strain: DH5alpha
  Copy number: Unknown
Gene/Insert 1
  Gene/Insert name: folA (alt name: DHFR)
  Species: E. coli
  Mutation: F31YL54I
  Promoter: T7
  Tag / fusion protein: 6xHis (N terminal on backbone)
  Cloning method: Restriction Enzyme; 5′ cloning site BamHI (unknown if destroyed); 3′ cloning site SalI (unknown if destroyed)
  Sequencing primers: 5′ unknown
Gene/Insert 2
  Gene/Insert name: thyA (alt name: TS)
  Species: E.coli
  Promoter: T7
  Cloning method: Restriction Enzyme; 5′ cloning site NotI (unknown if destroyed); 3′ cloning site XhoI (unknown if destroyed)
  Sequencing primers: 5′ unknown
Terms and licenses: Academic/Nonprofit Terms; Industry Terms: Not Available to Industry
How to cite: pACYCDuet_F31YL54IDHFR_WTTS was a gift from Kimberly Reynolds (Addgene plasmid # 91231 ; http://n2t.net/addgene:91231 ; RRID:Addgene_91231)
