[The description below was written by a language model from this plasmid's Addgene catalogue record and pLannotate feature annotations shown in this document.]
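Description:
pACYCDuet_F31YL54IDHFR_WTTS is a bacterial co-expression plasmid built on the Novagen pACYCDuet-1 backbone, carrying two E. coli folate-metabolism genes in the vector's two cloning sites. It replicates from the medium-copy p15A origin, which is compatible with ColE1-type plasmids, and is selected with chloramphenicol through the cat gene under its own promoter. The backbone also supplies lacI with its native promoter. The short IS1, RSF ori and TcR fragments in the feature table appear to be partial matches within the backbone rather than functional elements.

The first expression unit consists of a T7 promoter, lac operator and T7 gene 10 ribosome binding site driving folA, which encodes dihydrofolate reductase (DHFR). Here it carries the F31Y and L54I substitutions. The catalogue lists an N-terminal 6xHis tag contributed by the backbone, although the feature table does not annotate it separately. A second T7 promoter and lac operator lies just downstream and drives wild-type thyA, which encodes thymidylate synthase (TS). This enzyme converts dUMP to dTMP and yields dihydrofolate, the substrate of DHFR, as a by-product. Backbone-derived S-Tag and related fragments are annotated after thyA, and the record does not indicate that they are fused to TS. A single T7 terminator follows them. Both units are repressed by LacI and inducible with IPTG in hosts that supply T7 RNA polymerase.

According to the deposit record, a barcode sits in the noncoding region between the two genes, though it is not annotated in the feature table. The plasmid is intended for bacterial co-expression of a defined DHFR variant with TS, and the associated publication concerns these two enzymes as an adaptive unit within bacterial folate metabolism.
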