Features (pLannotate 1.2.2; 20 found; start..end, strand, type, name):
     77..95      +  promoter       T7 promoter: promoter for bacteriophage T7 RNA polymerase
     96..120     +  protein_bind   lac operator: The lac repressor binds to the lac operator to inhibit transcription in E. coli. This inhibition can be relieved by adding lactose or isopropyl-β-D-thiogalactopyranoside (IPTG). lac repressor encoded by lacI
    175..966     +  CDS            thyA: TYSY_ECO57 - Experimental evidence at protein level: Swiss-Prot protein existence level 1. Catalyzes the reductive methylation of 2'-deoxyuridine-5'- monophosphate (dUMP) to 2'-deoxythymidine-5'-monophosphate (dTMP) while utilizing 5,10-methylenetetrahydrofolate (mTHF) as the methyl donor and reductant in the reaction, yielding dihydrofolate (DHF) as a by- product. This enzymatic reaction provides an intracellular de novo source of dTMP, an essential precursor for DNA biosynthesis. From Escherichia coli O157:H7.
    982..1023    +  CDS            S-Tag (fragment): affinity and epitope tag derived from pancreatic ribonuclease A
   1053..1070    +  CDS            SET1 (fragment): solubility-enhancement tag derived from T7 phage gene 10B
   1078..1125    +  terminator     T7 terminator: transcription terminator for bacteriophage T7 RNA polymerase
   1349..2005    -  CDS            cat: CAT_ECOLX - Experimental evidence at protein level: Swiss-Prot protein existence level 1. This enzyme is an effector of chloramphenicol resistance in bacteria. From Escherichia coli. This protein is used as a marker in many commonly used cloning vectors, such as pACYC184.
   2006..2108    -  promoter       cat promoter: promoter of the E. coli cat gene encoding chloramphenicol acetyltransferase
   2229..2372    +  mobile_element IS1 (fragment): prokaryotic transposable element IS1
   2491..2546    -  rep_origin     RSF ori (fragment): Plasmids containing the RSF 1030 origin of replication can be propagated in E. coli cells that contain additional plasmids with compatible origins.
   2634..3179    -  rep_origin     p15A ori: Plasmids containing the medium-copy-number p15A origin of replication can be propagated in E. coli cells that contain a second plasmid with the ColE1 origin.
   3291..3355    -  CDS            TcR (fragment): tetracycline efflux protein; tet; confers resistance to tetracycline
   3370..3391    -  protein_bind   CAP binding site: CAP binding activates transcription in the presence of cAMP. E. coli catabolite activator protein
   3404..4486    -  CDS            lacI: lac repressor; lacI; The lac repressor binds to the lac operator to inhibit transcription in E. coli. This inhibition can be relieved by adding lactose or isopropyl-β-D-thiogalactopyranoside (IPTG).
   4487..4564    -  promoter       lacI promoter: lacI
   4572..4607    -  CDS            TcR (fragment): tetracycline efflux protein; tet; confers resistance to tetracycline
   4610..4628    +  promoter       T7 promoter: promoter for bacteriophage T7 RNA polymerase
   4629..4653    +  protein_bind   lac operator: The lac repressor binds to the lac operator to inhibit transcription in E. coli. This inhibition can be relieved by adding lactose or isopropyl-β-D-thiogalactopyranoside (IPTG). lac repressor encoded by lacI
   4668..4690    +  RBS            RBS: efficient ribosome binding site from bacteriophage T7 gene 10 (Olins and Rangwala, 1989)
   4739..5218    +  CDS            ecDHFR: E. coli dihydrofolate reductase; folA
>Addgene plasmid #91231 | pACYCDuet_F31YL54IDHFR_WTTS | addgene full sequence | sequence record 178685 | Addgene NGS Result
TCGACAAGCTTGCGGCCGCATAATGCTTAAGTCGAACAGAAAGTAATCGTATTGTACACGGCCGCATAAT
CGAAATTAATACGACTCACTATAGGGGAATTGTGAGCGGATAACAATTCCCCATCTTAGTATATTAGTTA
AGTATAAGAAGGAGATATACATATGGCAGATCTCATGAAACAGTACCTGGAGCTGATGCAAAAAGTTCTG
GATGAGGGTACCCAGAAAAACGACCGCACGGGTACCGGAACGCTGAGCATTTTTGGCCATCAGATGCGTT
TTAACCTGCAGGACGGATTCCCGCTGGTTACGACCAAACGCTGCCACCTGCGTAGCATTATTCATGAGCT
GCTGTGGTTTCTGCAAGGTGACACTAACATCGCGTATCTGCACGAAAACAATGTGACGATCTGGGATGAA
TGGGCCGATGAAAACGGCGATCTGGGCCCAGTGTATGGTAAACAGTGGCGCGCCTGGCCAACGCCAGATG
GCCGCCACATCGATCAGATCACGACCGTGCTGAATCAACTGAAAAACGACCCGGACAGCCGCCGCATTAT
TGTTTCCGCGTGGAATGTGGGTGAACTGGATAAAATGGCGCTGGCGCCGTGCCATGCATTCTTCCAGTTT
TACGTTGCGGACGGTAAGCTGAGCTGTCAACTTTATCAGCGCAGCTGCGATGTTTTCCTCGGCCTGCCGT
TCAATATCGCCAGCTACGCGTTACTGGTGCATATGATGGCGCAGCAGTGCGACCTGGAGGTGGGTGATTT
TGTCTGGACCGGCGGTGATACCCACCTGTACAGCAACCATATGGACCAAACGCATCTGCAATTGAGCCGT
GAGCCGCGTCCGCTGCCGAAACTGATTATTAAGCGCAAACCCGAGAGCATCTTTGACTATCGTTTCGAAG
ACTTCGAGATTGAAGGCTACGATCCGCACCCGGGTATCAAAGCGCCGGTGGCTATCTAACTCGAGTCTGG
TAAAGAAACCGCTGCTGCGAAATTTGAACGCCAGCACATGGACTCGTCTACTAGCGCAGCTTAATTAACC
TAGGCTGCTGCCACCGCTGAGCAATAACTAGCATAACCCCTTGGGGCCTCTAAACGGGTCTTGAGGGGTT
TTTTGCTGAAACCTCAGGCATTTGAGAAGCACACGGTCACACTGCTTCCGGTAGTCAATAAACCGGTAAA
CCAGCAATAGACATAAGCGGCTATTTAACGACCCTGCCCTGAACCGACGACCGGGTCGAATTTGCTTTCG
AATTTCTGCCATTCATCCGCTTATTATCACTTATTCAGGCGTAGCAACCAGGCGTTTAAGGGCACCAATA
ACTGCCTTAAAAAAATTACGCCCCGCCCTGCCACTCATCGCAGTACTGTTGTAATTCATTAAGCATTCTG
CCGACATGGAAGCCATCACAAACGGCATGATGAACCTGAATCGCCAGCGGCATCAGCACCTTGTCGCCTT
GCGTATAATATTTGCCCATAGTGAAAACGGGGGCGAAGAAGTTGTCCATATTGGCCACGTTTAAATCAAA
ACTGGTGAAACTCACCCAGGGATTGGCTGAGACGAAAAACATATTCTCAATAAACCCTTTAGGGAAATAG
GCCAGGTTTTCACCGTAACACGCCACATCTTGCGAATATATGTGTAGAAACTGCCGGAAATCGTCGTGGT
ATTCACTCCAGAGCGATGAAAACGTTTCAGTTTGCTCATGGAAAACGGTGTAACAAGGGTGAACACTATC
CCATATCACCAGCTCACCGTCTTTCATTGCCATACGGAACTCCGGATGAGCATTCATCAGGCGGGCAAGA
ATGTGAATAAAGGCCGGATAAAACTTGTGCTTATTTTTCTTTACGGTCTTTAAAAAGGCCGTAATATCCA
GCTGAACGGTCTGGTTATAGGTACATTGAGCAACTGACTGAAATGCCTCAAAATGTTCTTTACGATGCCA
TTGGGATATATCAACGGTGGTATATCCAGTGATTTTTTTCTCCATTTTAGCTTCCTTAGCTCCTGAAAAT
CTCGATAACTCAAAAAATACGCCCGGTAGTGATCTTATTTCATTATGGTGAAAGTTGGAACCTCTTACGT
GCCGATCAACGTCTCATTTTCGCCAAAAGTTGGCCCAGGGCTTCCCGGTATCAACAGGGACACCAGGATT
TATTTATTCTGCGAAGTGATCTTCCGTCACAGGTATTTATTCGGCGCAAAGTGCGTCGGGTGATGCTGCC
AACTTACTGATTTAGTGTATGATGGTGTTTTTGAGGTGCTCCAGTGGCTTCTGTTTCTATCAGCTGTCCC
TCCTGTTCAGCTACTGACGGGGTGGTGCGTAACGGCAAAAGCACCGCCGGACATCAGCGCTAGCGGAGTG
TATACTGGCTTACTATGTTGGCACTGATGAGGGTGTCAGTGAAGTGCTTCATGTGGCAGGAGAAAAAAGG
CTGCACCGGTGCGTCAGCAGAATATGTGATACAGGATATATTCCGCTTCCTCGCTCACTGACTCGCTACG
CTCGGTCGTTCGACTGCGGCGAGCGGAAATGGCTTACGAACGGGGCGGAGATTTCCTGGAAGATGCCAGG
AAGATACTTAACAGGGAAGTGAGAGGGCCGCGGCAAAGCCGTTTTTCCATAGGCTCCGCCCCCCTGACAA
GCATCACGAAATCTGACGCTCAAATCAGTGGTGGCGAAACCCGACAGGACTATAAAGATACCAGGCGTTT
CCCCCTGGCGGCTCCCTCGTGCGCTCTCCTGTTCCTGCCTTTCGGTTTACCGGTGTCATTCCGCTGTTAT
GGCCGCGTTTGTCTCATTCCACGCCTGACACTCAGTTCCGGGTAGGCAGTTCGCTCCAAGCTGGACTGTA
TGCACGAACCCCCCGTTCAGTCCGACCGCTGCGCCTTATCCGGTAACTATCGTCTTGAGTCCAACCCGGA
AAGACATGCAAAAGCACCACTGGCAGCAGCCACTGGTAATTGATTTAGAGGAGTTAGTCTTGAAGTCATG
CGCCGGTTAAGGCTAAACTGAAAGGACAAGTTTTGGTGACTGCGCTCCTCCAAGCCAGTTACCTCGGTTC
AAAGAGTTGGTAGCTCAGAGAACCTTCGAAAAACCGCCCTGCAAGGCGGTTTTTTCGTTTTCAGAGCAAG
AGATTACGCGCAGACCAAAACGATCTCAAGAAGATCATCTTATTAATCAGATAAAATATTTCTAGATTTC
AGTGCAATTTATCTCTTCAAATGTAGCACCTGAAGTCAGCCCCATACGATATAAGTTGTAATTCTCATGT
TAGTCATGCCCCGCGCCCACCGGAAGGAGCTGACTGGGTTGAAGGCTCTCAAGGGCATCGGTCGAGATCC
CGGTGCCTAATGAGTGAGCTAACTTACATTAATTGCGTTGCGCTCACTGCCCGCTTTCCAGTCGGGAAAC
CTGTCGTGCCAGCTGCATTAATGAATCGGCCAACGCGCGGGGAGAGGCGGTTTGCGTATTGGGCGCCAGG
GTGGTTTTTCTTTTCACCAGTGAGACGGGCAACAGCTGATTGCCCTTCACCGCCTGGCCCTGAGAGAGTT
GCAGCAAGCGGTCCACGCTGGTTTGCCCCAGCAGGCGAAAATCCTGTTTGATGGTGGTTAACGGCGGGAT
ATAACATGAGCTGTCTTCGGTATCGTCGTATCCCACTACCGAGATGTCCGCACCAACGCGCAGCCCGGAC
TCGGTAATGGCGCGCATTGCGCCCAGCGCCATCTGATCGTTGGCAACCAGCATCGCAGTGGGAACGATGC
CCTCATTCAGCATTTGCATGGTTTGTTGAAAACCGGACATGGCACTCCAGTCGCCTTCCCGTTCCGCTAT
CGGCTGAATTTGATTGCGAGTGAGATATTTATGCCAGCCAGCCAGACGCAGACGCGCCGAGACAGAACTT
AATGGGCCCGCTAACAGCGCGATTTGCTGGTGACCCAATGCGACCAGATGCTCCACGCCCAGTCGCGTAC
CGTCTTCATGGGAGAAAATAATACTGTTGATGGGTGTCTGGTCAGAGACATCAAGAAATAACGCCGGAAC
ATTAGTGCAGGCAGCTTCCACAGCAATGGCATCCTGGTCATCCAGCGGATAGTTAATGATCAGCCCACTG
ACGCGTTGCGCGAGAAGATTGTGCACCGCCGCTTTACAGGCTTCGACGCCGCTTCGTTCTACCATCGACA
CCACCACGCTGGCACCCAGTTGATCGGCGCGAGATTTAATCGCCGCGACAATTTGCGACGGCGCGTGCAG
GGCCAGACTGGAGGTGGCAACGCCAATCAGCAACGACTGTTTGCCCGCCAGTTGTTGTGCCACGCGGTTG
GGAATGTAATTCAGCTCCGCCATCGCCGCTTCCACTTTTTCCCGCGTTTTCGCAGAAACGTGGCTGGCCT
GGTTCACCACGCGGGAAACGGTCTGATAAGAGACACCGGCATACTCTGCGACATCGTATAACGTTACTGG
TTTCACATTCACCACCCTGAATTGACTCTCTTCCGGGCGCTATCATGCCATACCGCGAAAGGTTTTGCGC
CATTCGATGGTGTCCGGGATCTCGACGCTCTCCCTTATGCGACTCCTGCATTAGGAAATTAATACGACTC
ACTATAGGGGAATTGTGAGCGGATAACAATTCCCCTGTAGAAATAATTTTGTTTAACTTTAATAAGGAGA
TATACCATGGGCAGCAGCCATCACCATCATCACCACAGCCAGGATCCGATGATCAGTCTGATTGCGGCGT
TAGCGGTAGATCGCGTTATCGGCATGGAAAACGCCATGCCGTGGAACCTGCCTGCCGATCTCGCCTGGTA
TAAACGCAACACCTTAAATAAACCCGTGATTATGGGCCGCCATACCTGGGAATCAATCGGTCGTCCGATT
CCAGGACGCAAAAATATTATCCTCAGCAGTCAACCGGGTACGGACGATCGCGTAACGTGGGTGAAGTCGG
TGGATGAAGCCATCGCGGCGTGTGGTGACGTACCAGAAATCATGGTGATTGGCGGCGGTCGCGTTTATGA
ACAGTTCTTGCCAAAAGCGCAAAAACTGTATCTGACGCATATCGACGCAGAAGTGGAAGGCGACACCCAT
TTCCCGGATTACGAGCCGGATGACTGGGAATCGGTATTCAGCGAATTCCACGATGCTGATGCGCAGAACT
CTCACAGCTATTGCTTTGAGATTCTGGAGCGGCGGTAACCTCGG
